Addgene plasmid #236826: pGL4 [luc2P/ERE/Hygro] Vector
Depositing lab: Promega Corporation.
Backbone
  Vector backbone: pGL4.24[luc2P/minP] Vector
  Vector type: Luciferase
  Selectable markers: Hygromycin
Growth in bacteria
  Bacterial resistance: Ampicillin, 100 μg/mL
  Growth temperature: 37°C
  Growth strain: DH5alpha
  Copy number: High Copy
Gene/Insert
  Gene/Insert name: ERE
  Species: H. sapiens (human)
  Mutation: None
  Promoter: minP
  Cloning method: Other
How to cite: pGL4 [luc2P/ERE/Hygro] Vector was a gift from Promega Corporation (Addgene plasmid # 236826 ; http://n2t.net/addgene:236826 ; RRID:Addgene_236826)
