[The description below was written by a language model from this plasmid's Addgene catalogue record and pLannotate feature annotations shown in this document.]
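Description:
pGL4 [luc2P/ERE/Hygro] Vector is a mammalian luciferase reporter plasmid of about 6.0 kb, built on the pGL4.24[luc2P/minP] backbone and designed to report transcriptional activity driven by an estrogen response element (ERE). It is maintained in E. coli as a high-copy plasmid through a ColE1/pUC-type origin and selected with ampicillin via the β-lactamase gene. For mammalian cells it carries a separate hygromycin B phosphotransferase cassette driven by the SV40 enhancer/early promoter and terminated by a synthetic poly(A) signal, which allows selection of stably transfected lines.

The reporter unit consists of the minimal TATA-box promoter minP, which has low basal activity on its own, followed by the synthetic firefly luciferase gene luc2 fused at its C-terminus to a human codon-optimized PEST degradation sequence (hPEST) and terminated by an SV40 polyadenylation signal. The PEST motif destabilizes the luciferase protein, so the signal tracks changes in transcription more closely than a stable reporter would. The catalogue lists the insert as a human ERE under minP. The feature table does not annotate the ERE itself, and its copy number is not stated, but the short unannotated region upstream of minP is where such a response element would be expected. A synthetic poly(A) signal and an RNA polymerase II transcriptional pause site lie upstream of the reporter region, serving to reduce background from read-through transcription originating in the backbone. The short SV40 large T and TcR fragment annotations appear to be incidental matches within backbone or terminator sequence rather than functional genes. The design suits transient or stable assays of estrogen receptor signalling, although the record does not state a specific application.
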