Features (pLannotate 1.2.2; 14 found; start..end, strand, type, name):
     95..126     +  promoter       minP: minimal TATA-box promoter with low basal activity
    159..1808    +  CDS            luciferase: firefly luciferase synthetic luc2 version of the luciferase gene
   1812..1931    +  CDS            hPEST: PEST degradation sequence from mouse ornithine decarboxylase human codon-optimized
   1983..2104    -  polyA_signal   SV40 poly(A) signal: SV40 polyadenylation signal
   2130..2261    -  CDS            LT_SV40 (fragment): Experimental evidence at protein level: Swiss-Prot protein existence level 1. Isoform 17kT antigen targets host RBL2 for degradation and promotes cell proliferation. Transactivates host cyclin A promoter through its J domain. From Simian virus 40 (SV40).
   2298..2655    +  promoter       SV40 promoter: SV40 enhancer and early promoter
   2686..3723    +  CDS            HygR: hygromycin B phosphotransferase confers resistance to hygromycin
   3747..3795    +  polyA_signal   poly(A) signal: synthetic polyadenylation signal
   3811..3942    +  CDS            TcR (fragment): tetracycline efflux protein; tet; confers resistance to tetracycline
   4122..4710    -  rep_origin     ori: high-copy-number ColE1/pMB1/pBR322/pUC origin of replication
   4910..5770    -  CDS            AmpR: β-lactamase confers resistance to ampicillin, carbenicillin, and related antibiotics
   5771..5812    -  promoter       AmpR promoter (fragment): bla
   5875..5923    +  polyA_signal   poly(A) signal: synthetic polyadenylation signal
   5937..6028    +  misc_feature   pause site: RNA polymerase II transcriptional pause signal from the human α2 globin gene
>Addgene plasmid #236826 | pGL4 [luc2P/ERE/Hygro] Vector | addgene full sequence | sequence record 471827 | Addgene NGS Result
GGCCTAACTGGCCGGTACCGTCAGGTCACAGTGACCTGATGTCAGGTCACAGTGACCTGATGTCAGGTCA
CAGTGACCTGATAAGCTTAGACACTAGAGGGTATATAATGGAAGCTCGACTTCCAGCTTGGCAATCCGGT
ACTGTTGGTAAAGCCACCATGGAAGATGCCAAAAACATTAAGAAGGGCCCAGCGCCATTCTACCCACTCG
AAGACGGGACCGCCGGCGAGCAGCTGCACAAAGCCATGAAGCGCTACGCCCTGGTGCCCGGCACCATCGC
CTTTACCGACGCACATATCGAGGTGGACATTACCTACGCCGAGTACTTCGAGATGAGCGTTCGGCTGGCA
GAAGCTATGAAGCGCTATGGGCTGAATACAAACCATCGGATCGTGGTGTGCAGCGAGAATAGCTTGCAGT
TCTTCATGCCCGTGTTGGGTGCCCTGTTCATCGGTGTGGCTGTGGCCCCAGCTAACGACATCTACAACGA
GCGCGAGCTGCTGAACAGCATGGGCATCAGCCAGCCCACCGTCGTATTCGTGAGCAAGAAAGGGCTGCAA
AAGATCCTCAACGTGCAAAAGAAGCTACCGATCATACAAAAGATCATCATCATGGATAGCAAGACCGACT
ACCAGGGCTTCCAAAGCATGTACACCTTCGTGACTTCCCATTTGCCACCCGGCTTCAACGAGTACGACTT
CGTGCCCGAGAGCTTCGACCGGGACAAAACCATCGCCCTGATCATGAACAGTAGTGGCAGTACCGGATTG
CCCAAGGGCGTAGCCCTACCGCACCGCACCGCTTGTGTCCGATTCAGTCATGCCCGCGACCCCATCTTCG
GCAACCAGATCATCCCCGACACCGCTATCCTCAGCGTGGTGCCATTTCACCACGGCTTCGGCATGTTCAC
CACGCTGGGCTACTTGATCTGCGGCTTTCGGGTCGTGCTCATGTACCGCTTCGAGGAGGAGCTATTCTTG
CGCAGCTTGCAAGACTATAAGATTCAATCTGCCCTGCTGGTGCCCACACTATTTAGCTTCTTCGCTAAGA
GCACTCTCATCGACAAGTACGACCTAAGCAACTTGCACGAGATCGCCAGCGGCGGGGCGCCGCTCAGCAA
GGAGGTAGGTGAGGCCGTGGCCAAACGCTTCCACCTACCAGGCATCCGCCAGGGCTACGGCCTGACAGAA
ACAACCAGCGCCATTCTGATCACCCCCGAAGGGGACGACAAGCCTGGCGCAGTAGGCAAGGTGGTGCCCT
TCTTCGAGGCTAAGGTGGTGGACTTGGACACCGGTAAGACACTGGGTGTGAACCAGCGCGGCGAGCTGTG
CGTCCGTGGCCCCATGATCATGAGCGGCTACGTTAACAACCCCGAGGCTACAAACGCTCTCATCGACAAG
GACGGCTGGCTGCACAGCGGCGACATCGCCTACTGGGACGAGGACGAGCACTTCTTCATCGTGGACCGGC
TGAAGAGCCTGATCAAATACAAGGGCTACCAGGTAGCCCCAGCCGAACTGGAGAGCATCCTGCTGCAACA
CCCCAACATCTTCGACGCCGGGGTCGCCGGCCTGCCCGACGACGATGCCGGCGAGCTGCCCGCCGCAGTC
GTCGTGCTGGAACACGGTAAAACCATGACCGAGAAGGAGATCGTGGACTATGTGGCCAGCCAGGTTACAA
CCGCCAAGAAGCTGCGCGGTGGTGTTGTGTTCGTGGACGAGGTGCCTAAAGGACTGACCGGCAAGTTGGA
CGCCCGCAAGATCCGCGAGATTCTCATTAAGGCCAAGAAGGGCGGCAAGATCGCCGTGAATTCTCACGGC
TTCCCTCCCGAGGTGGAGGAGCAGGCCGCCGGCACCCTGCCCATGAGCTGCGCCCAGGAGAGCGGCATGG
ATAGACACCCTGCTGCTTGCGCCAGCGCCAGGATCAACGTCTAAGGCCGCGACTCTAGAGTCGGGGCGGC
CGGCCGCTTCGAGCAGACATGATAAGATACATTGATGAGTTTGGACAAACCACAACTAGAATGCAGTGAA
AAAAATGCTTTATTTGTGAAATTTGTGATGCTATTGCTTTATTTGTAACCATTATAAGCTGCAATAAACA
AGTTAACAACAACAATTGCATTCATTTTATGTTTCAGGTTCAGGGGGAGGTGTGGGAGGTTTTTTAAAGC
AAGTAAAACCTCTACAAATGTGGTAAAATCGATAAGGATCCGTTTGCGTATTGGGCGCTCTTCCGCTGAT
CTGCGCAGCACCATGGCCTGAAATAACCTCTGAAAGAGGAACTTGGTTAGCTACCTTCTGAGGCGGAAAG
AACCAGCTGTGGAATGTGTGTCAGTTAGGGTGTGGAAAGTCCCCAGGCTCCCCAGCAGGCAGAAGTATGC
AAAGCATGCATCTCAATTAGTCAGCAACCAGGTGTGGAAAGTCCCCAGGCTCCCCAGCAGGCAGAAGTAT
GCAAAGCATGCATCTCAATTAGTCAGCAACCATAGTCCCGCCCCTAACTCCGCCCATCCCGCCCCTAACT
CCGCCCAGTTCCGCCCATTCTCCGCCCCATGGCTGACTAATTTTTTTTATTTATGCAGAGGCCGAGGCCG
CCTCTGCCTCTGAGCTATTCCAGAAGTAGTGAGGAGGCTTTTTTGGAGGCCTAGGCTTTTGCAAAAAGCT
CGATTCTTCTGACACTAGCGCCACCATGAAGAAGCCCGAACTCACCGCTACCAGCGTTGAAAAATTTCTC
ATCGAGAAGTTCGACAGTGTGAGCGACCTGATGCAGTTGTCGGAGGGCGAAGAGAGCCGAGCCTTCAGCT
TCGATGTCGGCGGACGCGGCTATGTACTGCGGGTGAATAGCTGCGCTGATGGCTTCTACAAAGACCGCTA
CGTGTACCGCCACTTCGCCAGCGCTGCACTACCCATCCCCGAAGTGTTGGACATCGGCGAGTTCAGCGAG
AGCCTGACATACTGCATCAGTAGACGCGCCCAAGGCGTTACTCTCCAAGACCTCCCCGAAACAGAGCTGC
CTGCTGTGTTACAGCCTGTCGCCGAAGCTATGGATGCTATTGCCGCCGCCGACCTCAGTCAAACCAGCGG
CTTCGGCCCATTCGGGCCCCAAGGCATCGGCCAGTACACAACCTGGCGGGATTTCATTTGCGCCATTGCT
GATCCCCATGTCTACCACTGGCAGACCGTGATGGACGACACCGTGTCCGCCAGCGTAGCTCAAGCCCTGG
ACGAACTGATGCTGTGGGCCGAAGACTGTCCCGAGGTGCGCCACCTCGTCCATGCCGACTTCGGCAGCAA
CAACGTCCTGACCGACAACGGCCGCATCACCGCCGTAATCGACTGGTCCGAAGCTATGTTCGGGGACAGT
CAGTACGAGGTGGCCAACATCTTCTTCTGGCGGCCCTGGCTGGCTTGCATGGAGCAGCAGACTCGCTACT
TCGAGCGCCGGCATCCCGAGCTGGCCGGCAGCCCTCGTCTGCGAGCCTACATGCTGCGCATCGGCCTGGA
TCAGCTCTACCAGAGCCTCGTGGACGGCAACTTCGACGATGCTGCCTGGGCTCAAGGCCGCTGCGATGCC
ATCGTCCGCAGCGGGGCCGGCACCGTCGGTCGCACACAAATCGCTCGCCGGAGCGCAGCCGTATGGACCG
ACGGCTGCGTCGAGGTGCTGGCCGACAGCGGCAACCGCCGGCCCAGTACACGACCGCGCGCTAAGGAGGT
AGGTCGAGTTTAAACTCTAGAACCGGTCATGGCCGCAATAAAATATCTTTATTTTCATTACATCTGTGTG
TTGGTTTTTTGTGTGTTCGAACTAGATGCTGTCGACCGATGCCCTTGAGAGCCTTCAACCCAGTCAGCTC
CTTCCGGTGGGCGCGGGGCATGACTATCGTCGCCGCACTTATGACTGTCTTCTTTATCATGCAACTCGTA
GGACAGGTGCCGGCAGCGCTCTTCCGCTTCCTCGCTCACTGACTCGCTGCGCTCGGTCGTTCGGCTGCGG
CGAGCGGTATCAGCTCACTCAAAGGCGGTAATACGGTTATCCACAGAATCAGGGGATAACGCAGGAAAGA
ACATGTGAGCAAAAGGCCAGCAAAAGGCCAGGAACCGTAAAAAGGCCGCGTTGCTGGCGTTTTTCCATAG
GCTCCGCCCCCCTGACGAGCATCACAAAAATCGACGCTCAAGTCAGAGGTGGCGAAACCCGACAGGACTA
TAAAGATACCAGGCGTTTCCCCCTGGAAGCTCCCTCGTGCGCTCTCCTGTTCCGACCCTGCCGCTTACCG
GATACCTGTCCGCCTTTCTCCCTTCGGGAAGCGTGGCGCTTTCTCATAGCTCACGCTGTAGGTATCTCAG
TTCGGTGTAGGTCGTTCGCTCCAAGCTGGGCTGTGTGCACGAACCCCCCGTTCAGCCCGACCGCTGCGCC
TTATCCGGTAACTATCGTCTTGAGTCCAACCCGGTAAGACACGACTTATCGCCACTGGCAGCAGCCACTG
GTAACAGGATTAGCAGAGCGAGGTATGTAGGCGGTGCTACAGAGTTCTTGAAGTGGTGGCCTAACTACGG
CTACACTAGAAGAACAGTATTTGGTATCTGCGCTCTGCTGAAGCCAGTTACCTTCGGAAAAAGAGTTGGT
AGCTCTTGATCCGGCAAACAAACCACCGCTGGTAGCGGTGGTTTTTTTGTTTGCAAGCAGCAGATTACGC
GCAGAAAAAAAGGATCTCAAGAAGATCCTTTGATCTTTTCTACGGGGTCTGACGCTCAGTGGAACGAAAA
CTCACGTTAAGGGATTTTGGTCATGAGATTATCAAAAAGGATCTTCACCTAGATCCTTTTAAATTAAAAA
TGAAGTTTTAAATCAATCTAAAGTATATATGAGTAAACTTGGTCTGACAGCGGCCGCAAATGCTAAACCA
CTGCAGTGGTTACCAGTGCTTGATCAGTGAGGCACCGATCTCAGCGATCTGCCTATTTCGTTCGTCCATA
GTGGCCTGACTCCCCGTCGTGTAGATCACTACGATTCGTGAGGGCTTACCATCAGGCCCCAGCGCAGCAA
TGATGCCGCGAGAGCCGCGTTCACCGGCCCCCGATTTGTCAGCAATGAACCAGCCAGCAGGGAGGGCCGA
GCGAAGAAGTGGTCCTGCTACTTTGTCCGCCTCCATCCAGTCTATGAGCTGCTGTCGTGATGCTAGAGTA
AGAAGTTCGCCAGTGAGTAGTTTCCGAAGAGTTGTGGCCATTGCTACTGGCATCGTGGTATCACGCTCGT
CGTTCGGTATGGCTTCGTTCAACTCTGGTTCCCAGCGGTCAAGCCGGGTCACATGATCACCCATATTATG
AAGAAATGCAGTCAGCTCCTTAGGGCCTCCGATCGTTGTCAGAAGTAAGTTGGCCGCGGTGTTGTCGCTC
ATGGTAATGGCAGCACTACACAATTCTCTTACCGTCATGCCATCCGTAAGATGCTTTTCCGTGACCGGCG
AGTACTCAACCAAGTCGTTTTGTGAGTAGTGTATACGGCGACCAAGCTGCTCTTGCCCGGCGTCTATACG
GGACAACACCGCGCCACATAGCAGTACTTTGAAAGTGCTCATCATCGGGAATCGTTCTTCGGGGCGGAAA
GACTCAAGGATCTTGCCGCTATTGAGATCCAGTTCGATATAGCCCACTCTTGCACCCAGTTGATCTTCAG
CATCTTTTACTTTCACCAGCGTTTCGGGGTGTGCAAAAACAGGCAAGCAAAATGCCGCAAAGAAGGGAAT
GAGTGCGACACGAAAATGTTGGATGCTCATACTCGTCCTTTTTCAATATTATTGAAGCATTTATCAGGGT
TACTAGTACGTCTCTCAAGGATAAGTAAGTAATATTAAGGTACGGGAGGTATTGGACAGGCCGCAATAAA
ATATCTTTATTTTCATTACATCTGTGTGTTGGTTTTTTGTGTGAATCGATAGTACTAACATACGCTCTCC
ATCAAAACAAAACGAAACAAAACAAACTAGCAAAATAGGCTGTCCCCAGTGCAAGTGCAGGTGCCAGAAC
ATTTCTCT
